>Addgene plasmid #20876 | pCMV-luc-miR21(B) | depositor partial sequence | sequence record 9743 | Author sequence
CCATGGGTTAACGGATCCGCTAGCTCAACATCAGAGAGATAAGCTATATCAACATCAGAGAGATAAGCTA
GAATTCTCAACATCAGAGAGATAAGCTATCTCAACATCAGAGAGATAAGCTAGCTCAACATCAGAGAGAT
AAGCTATTCAACATCAGAGAGATAAGCTAGAATTCTCAACATCAGAGAGATAAGCTATCTCAACATCAGA
GAGATAAGCTATGCTAACTCGAG
