>Addgene plasmid #20876 | pCMV-luc-miR21(B) | addgene partial sequence | sequence record 25978 | 20876 with Luc-F
NGGNCGAGTACCGAAAGGTCTTACCGGAAAACTCGACGCAAGAAAAATCAGAGANATCCTCATAAAGGCC
AAGAAGGGCGGAAAGTCCAAATTGTAACTCTAGACAAGAGGTCATTGTTCACCATGGGTTAACGGATCCG
CTAGCTCAACATCAGAGAGATAAGCTATATCAACATCAGAGAGATAAGCTAGAATTCTCAACATCAGAGA
GATAAGCTATCTCAACATCAGAGAGATAAGCTAGCTCAACATCAGAGAGATAAGCTATTCAACATCAGAG
AGATAAGCTAGAATTCTCAACATCAGAGAGATAAGCTATCTCAACATCAGAGAGATAAGCTATGCTAACT
CGAGTGACCTTCAGACCTTGGCACTGGAGGTGGCCCGGCAGAAGCGCGGCATCGTGGATCAGTGCTGCAC
CAGCATCTGCTCTCTCTACCAACTGGAGAACTACTGCAACTAGGCCCACCACTACCCTGTCCACCCCTCT
GCAATGAATAAAACCTTTGAAAGAGCACTACAAGTTGTGTGTACATGCGTGCATGTGCATATGTGGTGCG
GGGGGAACATGANTGGGGCTGGCTGGAGTGGCGATGATANGCTGTCAAACATGANAATTCTTGAAGACNA
AAGGGCCTCGTGATACGCCTATTTTTATAGGTTAATGTCATGATAATAATGGNTTCTTANACGTCAGGTG
GCNCTTTTCNGGGAAA
