[The description below was written by a language model from this plasmid's Addgene catalogue record.]
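Description:
pCMV-luc-miR21(B) is a mammalian expression plasmid built on the pCMV-luc backbone (about 5.2 kb without insert). As the backbone name indicates, it is a luciferase reporter vector driven by a CMV promoter, although the record provides no feature table to confirm the exact promoter, the luciferase species, the polyadenylation signal or the origin of replication. It is propagated in E. coli under ampicillin selection and is listed as low copy. No mammalian selection marker is recorded, which is consistent with use by transient transfection.

The payload is an insert of roughly 240 bp described as "miR21(B) targets", cloned by restriction digestion between NcoI and XhoI sites, both of which remain intact. The name indicates target sequences for the microRNA miR-21 attached to the luciferase transcript, so that reporter output becomes sensitive to miR-21 activity in the transfected cell. The record does not define the "(B)" designation. It may denote bulged, imperfectly complementary target sites, which would model translational repression rather than the mRNA cleavage seen with perfectly matched sites, but this is an interpretation rather than a recorded fact. The number of target copies and their position relative to the luciferase coding region are also not given.

The associated work concerns the sequence requirements for microRNA processing and function in human cells. In that setting, a construct of this kind serves as an indicator plasmid: luciferase activity is compared with that of control reporters to measure how effectively endogenous or exogenously expressed miR-21 silences a target mRNA.
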