Addgene plasmid #20876: pCMV-luc-miR21(B)
Depositing lab: Bryan Cullen. Depositing organization: Duke University. Publication: Sequence requirements for micro RNA processing and function in human cells. Zeng Y, Cullen BR. RNA. 2003 Jan . 9(1):112-23. 10.1261/rna.2780503 PubMed 12554881.
Backbone
  Vector backbone: pCMV-luc
  Backbone size w/o insert (bp): 5200
  Vector type: Mammalian Expression
Growth in bacteria
  Bacterial resistance: Ampicillin, 100 μg/mL
  Growth temperature: 37°C
  Growth strain: DH5alpha
  Copy number: Low Copy
Gene/Insert
  Gene/Insert name: miR21(B) targets
  Insert size (bp): 240
  Cloning method: Restriction Enzyme; 5′ cloning site NcoI (not destroyed); 3′ cloning site xhoI (not destroyed)
  Sequencing primers: 5′ n/a
Terms and licenses: Academic/Nonprofit Terms; Industry Terms: Not Available to Industry
How to cite: pCMV-luc-miR21(B) was a gift from Bryan Cullen (Addgene plasmid # 20876 ; http://n2t.net/addgene:20876 ; RRID:Addgene_20876)
